>Addgene plasmid #84326 | pH2R-mCherry-N1 | depositor full sequence | sequence record 160922 | pH2R-mCherry-N1 sequence 5801 bps
TAGTTATTAATAGTAATCAATTACGGGGTCATTAGTTCATAGCCCATATATGGAGTTCCGCGTTACATAA
CTTACGGTAAATGGCCCGCCTGGCTGACCGCCCAACGACCCCCGCCCATTGACGTCAATAATGACGTATG
TTCCCATAGTAACGCCAATAGGGACTTTCCATTGACGTCAATGGGTGGAGTATTTACGGTAAACTGCCCA
CTTGGCAGTACATCAAGTGTATCATATGCCAAGTACGCCCCCTATTGACGTCAATGACGGTAAATGGCCC
GCCTGGCATTATGCCCAGTACATGACCTTATGGGACTTTCCTACTTGGCAGTACATCTACGTATTAGTCA
TCGCTATTACCATGGTGATGCGGTTTTGGCAGTACATCAATGGGCGTGGATAGCGGTTTGACTCACGGGG
ATTTCCAAGTCTCCACCCCATTGACGTCAATGGGAGTTTGTTTTGGCACCAAAATCAACGGGACTTTCCA
AAATGTCGTAACAACTCCGCCCCATTGACGCAAATGGGCGGTAGGCGTGTACGGTGGGAGGTCTATATAA
GCAGAGCTGGTTTAGTGAACCGTCAGATCCGCTAGCGCTACCGGACTCAGATCTCGAGCTCAAGCTTGGT
ACCGAGCTCGGATCCACCATGGCACCCAATGGCACAGCCTCTTCCTTTTGCCTGGACTCTACCGCATGCA
AGATCACCATCACCGTGGTCCTTGCGGTCCTCATCCTCATCACCGTTGCTGGCAATGTGGTCGTCTGTCT
GGCCGTGGGCTTGAACCGCCGGCTCCGCAACCTGACCAATTGTTTCATCGTGTCCTTGGCTATCACTGAC
CTGCTCCTCGGCCTCCTGGTGCTGCCCTTCTCTGCCATCTACCAGCTGTCCTGCAAGTGGAGCTTTGGCA
AGGTCTTCTGCAATATCTACACCAGCCTGGATGTGATGCTCTGCACAGCCTCCATTCTTAACCTCTTCAT
GATCAGCCTCGACCGGTACTGCGCTGTCATGGACCCACTGCGGTACCCTGTGCTGGTCACCCCAGTTCGG
GTCGCCATCTCTCTGGTCTTAATTTGGGTCATCTCCATTACCCTGTCCTTTCTGTCTATCCACCTGGGGT
GGAACAGCAGGAACGAGACCAGCAAGGGCAATCATACCACCTCTAAGTGCAAAGTCCAGGTCAATGAAGT
GTACGGGCTGGTGGATGGGCTGGTCACCTTCTACCTCCCGCTACTGATCATGTGCATCACCTACTACCGC
ATCTTCAAGGTCGCCCGGGATCAGGCCAAGAGGATCAATCACATTAGCTCCTGGAAGGCAGCCACCATCA
GGGAGCACAAAGCCACAGTGACACTGGCCGCCGTCATGGGGGCCTTCATCATCTGCTGGTTTCCCTACTT
CACCGCGTTTGTGTACCGTGGGCTGAGAGGGGATGATGCCATCAATGAGGTGTTAGAAGCCATCGTTCTG
TGGCTGGGCTATGCCAACTCAGCCCTGAACCCCATCCTGTATGCTGCGCTGAACAGAGACTTCCGCACCG
GGTACCAACAGCTCTTCTGCTGCAGGCTGGCCAACCGCAACTCCCACAAAACTTCTCTGAGGTCCAACGC
CTCTCAGCTGTCCAGGACCCAAAGCCGAGAACCCAGGCAACAGGAAGAGAAACCCCTGAAGCTCCAGGTG
TGGAGTGGGACAGAAGTCACGGCCCCCCAGGGAGCCACAGACAGGCCGCGGGCCCGGGATCCACCGGTCG
CCACCATGGTGAGCAAGGGCGAGGAGGATAACATGGCCATCATCAAGGAGTTCATGCGCTTCAAGGTGCA
CATGGAGGGCTCCGTGAACGGCCACGAGTTCGAGATCGAGGGCGAGGGCGAGGGCCGCCCCTACGAGGGC
ACCCAGACCGCCAAGCTGAAGGTGACCAAGGGTGGCCCCCTGCCCTTCGCCTGGGACATCCTGTCCCCTC
AGTTCATGTACGGCTCCAAGGCCTACGTGAAGCACCCCGCCGACATCCCCGACTACTTGAAGCTGTCCTT
CCCCGAGGGCTTCAAGTGGGAGCGCGTGATGAACTTCGAGGACGGCGGCGTGGTGACCGTGACCCAGGAC
TCCTCCCTGCAGGACGGCGAGTTCATCTACAAGGTGAAGCTGCGCGGCACCAACTTCCCCTCCGACGGCC
CCGTAATGCAGAAGAAGACCATGGGCTGGGAGGCCTCCTCCGAGCGGATGTACCCCGAGGACGGCGCCCT
GAAGGGCGAGATCAAGCAGAGGCTGAAGCTGAAGGACGGCGGCCACTACGACGCTGAGGTCAAGACCACC
TACAAGGCCAAGAAGCCCGTGCAGCTGCCCGGCGCCTACAACGTCAACATCAAGTTGGACATCACCTCCC
ACAACGAGGACTACACCATCGTGGAACAGTACGAACGCGCCGAGGGCCGCCACTCCACCGGCGGCATGGA
CGAGCTGTACAAGTAAAGCGGCCGCGACTCTAGATCATAATCAGCCATACCACATTTGTAGAGGTTTTAC
TTGCTTTAAAAAACCTCCCACACCTCCCCCTGAACCTGAAACATAAAATGAATGCAATTGTTGTTGTTAA
CTTGTTTATTGCAGCTTATAATGGTTACAAATAAAGCAATAGCATCACAAATTTCACAAATAAAGCATTT
TTTTCACTGCATTCTAGTTGTGGTTTGTCCAAACTCATCAATGTATCTTAAGGCGTAAATTGTAAGCGTT
AATATTTTGTTAAAATTCGCGTTAAATTTTTGTTAAATCAGCTCATTTTTTAACCAATAGGCCGAAATCG
GCAAAATCCCTTATAAATCAAAAGAATAGACCGAGATAGGGT
[37 nt withheld, positions 2843-2879]
AAAGAACGTGGACTCCAACGTCAAAGG
[49 nt withheld, positions 2907-2955]
T
[91 nt withheld, positions 2957-3047]
G
[124 nt withheld, positions 3049-3172]
CAGGTGGCACTTTTCGGGGAAATGTGCGCGGAACCCCTATTTGTTTATTTTTCTAAATACATTCAAATAT
GTATCCGCTCATGAGACAATAACCCTGATAAATGCTTCAATAATATTGAAAAAGGAAGAGTCCTGAGGCG
GAAAGAACCAGCTGTGGAATGTGTGTCAGTTAGGGTGTGGAAAGTCCCCAGGCTCCCCAGCAGGCAGAAG
TATGCAAAGCATGCATCTCAATTAGTCAGCAACCAGGTGTGGAAAGTCCCCAGGCTCCCCAGCAGGCAGA
AGTATGCAAAGCATGCATCTCAATTAGTCAGCAACCATAGTCCCGCCCCTAACTCCGCCCATCCCGCCCC
TAACTCCGCCCAGTTCCGCCCATTCTCCGCCCCATGGCTGACTAATTTTTTTTATTTATGCAGAGGCCGA
GGCCGCCTCGGCCTCTGAGCTATTCCAGAAGTAGTGAGGAGGCTTTTTTGGAGGCCTAGGCTTTTGCAAA
GATCGATCAAGAGACAGGATGAGGATCGTTTCGCATGATTGAACAAGATGGATTGCACGCAGGTTCTCCG
GCCGCTTGGGTGGAGAGGCTATTCGGCTATGACTGGGCACAACAGACAATCGGCTGCTCTGATGCCGCCG
TGTTCCGGCTGTCAGCGCAGGGGCGCCCGGTTCTTTTTGTCAAGACCGACCTGTCCGGTGCCCTGAATGA
ACTGCAAGACGAGGCAGCGCGGCTATCGTGGCTGGCCACGACGGGCGTTCCTTGCGCAGCTGTGCTCGAC
GTTGTCACTGAAGCGGGAAGGGACTGGCTGCTATTGGGCGAAGTGCCGGGGCAGGATCTCCTGTCATCTC
ACCTTGCTCCTGCCGAGAAAGTATCCATCATGGCTGATGCAATGCGGCGGCTGCATACGCTTGATCCGGC
TACCTGCCCATTCGACCACCAAGCGAAACATCGCATCGAGCGAGCACGTACTCGGATGGAAGCCGGTCTT
GTCGATCAGGATGATCTGGACGAAGAGCATCAGGGGCTCGCGCCAGCCGAACTGTTCGCCAGGCTCAAGG
CGAGCATGCCCGACGGCGAGGATCTCGTCGTGACCCATGGCGATGCCTGCTTGCCGAATATCATGGTGGA
AAATGGCCGCTTTTCTGGATTCATCGACTGTGGCCGGCTGGGTGTGGCGGACCGCTATCAGGACATAGCG
TTGGCTACCCGTGATATTGCTGAAGAGCTTGGCGGCGAATGGGCTGACCGCTTCCTCGTGCTTTACGGTA
TCGCCGCTCCCGATTCGCAGCGCATCGCCTTCTATCGCCTTCTTGACGAGTTCTTCTGAGCGGGACTCTG
GGGTTCGAAATGACCGACCAAGCGACGCCCAACCTGCCATCACGAGATTTCGATTCCACCGCCGCCTTCT
ATGAAAGGTTGGGCTTCGGAATCGTTTTCCGGGACGCCGGCTGGATGATCCTCCAGCGCGGGGATCTCAT
GCTGGAGTTCTTCGCCCACCCTAGGGGGAGGCTAACTGAAACACGGAAGGAGACAATACCGGAAGGAACC
CGCGCTATGACGGCAATAAAAAGACAGAATAAAACGCACGGTGTTGGGTCGTTTGTTCATAAACGCGGGG
TTCGGTCCCAGGGCTGGCACTCTGTCGATACCCCACCGAGACCCCATTGGGGCCAATACGCCCGCGTTTC
TTCCTTTTCCCCACCCCACCCCCCAAGTTCGGGTGAAGGCCCAGGGCTCGCAGCCAACGTCGGGGCGGCA
GGCCCTGCCATAGCCTCAGGTTACTCATATATACTTTAGATTGATTTAAAACTTCATTTTTAATTTAAAA
GGATCTAGGTGAAGATCCTTTTTGATAATCTCATGACCAAAATCCCTTAACGTGAGTTTTCGTTCCACTG
AGCGTCAGACCCCGTAGAAAAGATCAAAGGATCTTCTTGAGATCCTTTTTTTCTGCGCGTAATCTGCTGC
TTGCAAACAAAAAAACCACCGCTACCAGCGGTGGTTTGTTTGCCGGATCAAGAGCTACCAACTCTTTTTC
CGAAGGTAACTGGCTTCAGCAGAGCGCAGATACCAAATACTGTCCTTCTAGTGTAGCCGTAGTTAGGCCA
CCACTTCAAGAACTCTGTAGCACCGCCTACATACCTCGCTCTGCTAATCCTGTTACCAGTGGCTGCTGCC
AGTGGCGATAAGTCGTGTCTTACCGGGTTGGACTCAAGACGATAGTTACCGGATAAGGCGCAGCGGTCGG
GCTGAACGGGGGGTTCGTGCACACAGCCCAGCTTGGAGCGAACGACCTACACCGAACTGAGATACCTACA
GCGTGAGCTATGAGAAAGCGCCACGCTTCCCGAAGGGAGAAAGGCGGACAGGTATCCGGTAAGCGGCAGG
GTCGGAACAGGAGAGCGCACGAGGGAGCTTCCAGGGGGAAACGCCTGGTATCTTTATAGTCCTGTCGGGT
TTCGCCACCTCTGACTTGAGCGTCGATTTTTGTGATGCTCGTCAGGGGGGCGGAGCCTATGGAAAAACGC
CAGCAACGCGGCCTTTTTACGGTTCCTGGCCTTTTGCTGGCCTTTTGCTCACATGTTCTTTCCTGCGTTA
TCCCCTGATTCTGTGGATAACCGTATTACCGCCATGCAT
Features (pLannotate 1.2.2; 16 found; start..end, strand, type, name):
     61..364     +  enhancer       CMV enhancer: human cytomegalovirus immediate early enhancer
    365..568     +  promoter       CMV promoter: human cytomegalovirus (CMV) immediate early promoter
    591..627     +  misc_feature   MCS (fragment): multiple cloning site
    649..1725    +  CDS            HRH2: HRH2_HUMAN - Experimental evidence at transcript level: Swiss-Prot protein existence level 2. The H2 subclass of histamine receptors mediates gastric acid secretion. Also appears to regulate gastrointestinal motility and intestinal secretion. Possible role in regulating cell growth and differentiation. The activity of this receptor is mediated by G proteins which activate adenylyl cyclase and, through a separate G protein-dependent mechanism, the phosphoinositide/protein kinase (PKC) signaling pathway (By similarity). From Homo sapiens (Human).
   1726..1748    +  misc_feature   MCS (fragment): multiple cloning site
   1756..2463    +  CDS            mCherry: mCherry is a basic (constitutively fluorescent) red fluorescent protein published in 2004, derived from Discosoma sp.. It is reported to be a very rapidly-maturing monomer with low acid sensitivity.
   2483..2566    +  CDS            large T antigen (fragment): large T antigen from SV40 (simian virus 40)
   2589..2710    +  polyA_signal   SV40 poly(A) signal: SV40 polyadenylation signal
   2744..3172    -  rep_origin     f1 ori (sequence partly withheld): f1 bacteriophage origin of replication; arrow indicates direction of (+) strand synthesis
   3199..3303    +  promoter       AmpR promoter: bla
   3305..3662    +  promoter       SV40 promoter: SV40 enhancer and early promoter
   3697..4491    +  CDS            NeoR/KanR: aminoglycoside phosphotransferase from Tn5; aph(3')-II (or nptII); confers resistance to neomycin, kanamycin, and G418 (Geneticin®)
   4512..4664    +  CDS            ble (fragment): BLE_KLEPN - Experimental evidence at protein level: Swiss-Prot protein existence level 1. Binding protein with a strong affinity to the bleomycin family of antibiotics. Binds to CL990; an antimitotic-antibiotic compound. From Klebsiella pneumoniae.
   4723..4770    +  polyA_signal   HSV TK poly(A) signal: herpes simplex virus thymidine kinase polyadenylation signal (Cole and Stacy, 1985)
   4861..4877    -  polyA_signal   bGH poly(A) signal (fragment): bovine growth hormone polyadenylation signal
   5099..5687    +  rep_origin     ori: high-copy-number ColE1/pMB1/pBR322/pUC origin of replication
