[The description below was written by a language model from this plasmid's Addgene catalogue record and pLannotate feature annotations shown in this document.]
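Description:
pH2R-mCherry-N1 is a 5.8 kb mammalian expression plasmid built on the Clontech pEGFP-N1 backbone, in which the fluorescent protein position is occupied by mCherry rather than EGFP. It encodes the human histamine H2 receptor (HRH2), a G protein-coupled receptor, fused at its C terminus to the monomeric red fluorescent protein mCherry. The receptor coding sequence sits in the multiple cloning site and is joined to mCherry through a short stretch of residual polylinker sequence. The recorded insert size corresponds to the receptor plus mCherry together. Transcription of the fusion is driven by the human cytomegalovirus immediate early enhancer and promoter and terminated by the SV40 polyadenylation signal, giving strong constitutive expression after transfection into mammalian cells.

The plasmid replicates in E. coli from a high-copy pUC-type origin and also carries an f1 origin for single-stranded DNA production. A single Tn5 aminoglycoside phosphotransferase gene (NeoR/KanR) serves as the marker in both hosts. A bacterial bla-type promoter drives it for kanamycin selection in bacteria, and the adjacent SV40 early promoter, with an HSV TK polyadenylation signal downstream, drives it for G418 selection of stably transfected mammalian cells. The short large T antigen, ble and bGH poly(A) fragments in the annotation appear to be partial matches to backbone sequence rather than functional elements.

The construct lets the H2 receptor be visualised by red fluorescence, so that expressing cells and receptor localisation can be identified in live-cell imaging. It was deposited in connection with single-cell analysis of the signalling pathways activated downstream of histamine receptor subtypes.
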