Addgene plasmid #84326: pH2R-mCherry-N1
Purpose: Histamine-2 receptor tagged with mCherry
Depositing lab: Dorus Gadella. Publication: Quantitative Single-Cell Analysis of Signaling Pathways Activated Immediately Downstream of Histamine Receptor Subtypes. van Unen J, Rashidfarrokhi A, Hoogendoorn E, Postma M, Gadella TW Jr, Goedhart J. Mol Pharmacol. 2016 Sep;90(3):162-76. doi: 10.1124/mol.116.104505. Epub 2016 Jun 29. PubMed 27358232.
Backbone
  Vector backbone: pEGFP-N1
  Backbone manufacturer: Clontech
  Backbone size w/o insert (bp): 4000
  Total vector size (bp): 5801
  Vector type: Mammalian Expression
  Selectable markers: Neomycin (select with G418)
Growth in bacteria
  Bacterial resistance: Kanamycin, 50 μg/mL
  Growth temperature: 37°C
  Growth strain: DH5alpha
  Copy number: High Copy
Gene/Insert
  Gene/Insert name: H2R (alt name: Histamine 2 receptor)
  Species: H. sapiens (human)
  Insert size (bp): 1818
  Entrez Gene: HRH2 (a.k.a. H2R, HH2R)
  Promoter: CMV
  Tag / fusion protein: mCherry (C terminal on insert)
  Cloning method: Unknown
  Sequencing primers: 5′ CMV
Terms and licenses: Academic/Nonprofit Terms; Industry Terms: Not Available to Industry
How to cite: pH2R-mCherry-N1 was a gift from Dorus Gadella (Addgene plasmid # 84326 ; http://n2t.net/addgene:84326 ; RRID:Addgene_84326)
