>Addgene plasmid #84326 | pH2R-mCherry-N1 | addgene partial sequence | sequence record 168451 | CMV-F 5'-CGCAAATGGGCGGTAGGCGTG-3'
TTAGTGAACCGTCAGATCCGCTAGCGCTACCGGACTCAGATCTCGAGCTCAAGCTTGGTACCGAGCTCGG
ATCCACCATGGCACCCAATGGCACAGCCTCTTCCTTTTGCCTGGACTCTACCGCATGCAAGATCACCATC
ACCGTGGTCCTTGCGGTCCTCATCCTCATCACCGTTGCTGGCAATGTGGTCGTCTGTCTGGCCGTGGGCT
TGAACCGCCGGCTCCGCAACCTGACCAATTGTTTCATCGTGTCCTTGGCTATCACTGACCTGCTCCTCGG
CCTCCTGGTGCTGCCCTTCTCTGCCATCTACCAGCTGTCCTGCAAGTGGAGCTTTGGCAAGGTCTTCTGC
AATATCTACACCAGCCTGGATGTGATGCTCTGCACAGCCTCCATTCTTAACCTCTTCATGATCAGCCTCG
ACCGGTACTGCGCTGTCATGGACCCACTGCGGTACCCTGTGCTGGTCACCCCAGTTCGGGTCGCCATCTC
TCTGGTCTTAATTTGGGTCATCTCCATTACCCTGTCCTTTCTGTCTATCCACCTGGGGTGGAACAGCAGG
AACGAGACCAGCAAGGGCAATCATACCACCTCTAAGTGCAAAGTCCAGGTCAATGAAGTGTACGGGCTGG
TGGATGGGCTGGTCACCTTCTACCTCCCGCTACTGATCATGTGCATCACCTACTACCGCATCTTCAAGGT
CGCCCGGGATCAGGCCAAGAGGATCAATCACATTAGCTCCTGGAAGGCAGCCACCATCAGGGAGCACAAA
GCCACAGTGACACTGGCCGCCGTCATGGGGGCCTTCATCATCTGCTGGTTTCCCTACTTCACCGCGTTTG
TGTACCGTGGGCTGAGAGGGGATGATGCCATCAATGAGGTGTTAGAAGCCATCGTTCTGTGGCTGGGCTA
TGCCAACTCAGC
