>Addgene plasmid #84326 | pH2R-mCherry-N1 | addgene partial sequence | sequence record 168569 | mCherry-R 5'-TTGGTCACCTTCAGCTTGG-3'
TCGCCCTCGATCTCGAACTCGTGGCCGTTCACGGAGCCCTCCATGTGCACCTTGAAGCGCATGAACTCCT
TGATGATGGCCATGTTATCCTCCTCGCCCTTGCTCACCATGGTGGCGACCGGTGGATCCCGGGCCCGCGG
CCTGTCTGTGGCTCCCTGGGGGGCCGTGACTTCTGTCCCACTCCACACCTGGAGCTTCAGGGGTTTCTCT
TCCTGTTGCCTGGGTTCTCGGCTTTGGGTCCTGGACAGCTGAGAGGCGTTGGACCTCAGAGAAGTTTTGT
GGGAGTTGCGGTTGGCCAGCCTGCAGCAGAAGAGCTGTTGGTACCCGGTGCGGAAGTCTCTGTTCAGCGC
AGCATACAGGATGGGGTTCAGGGCTGAGTTGGCATAGCCCAGCCACAGAACGATGGCTTCTAACACCTCA
TTGATGGCATCATCCCCTCTCAGCCCACGGTACACAAACGCGGTGAAGTAGGGAAACCAGCAGATGATGA
AGGCCCCCATGACGGCGGCCAGTGTCACTGTGGCTTTGTGCTCCCTGATGGTGGCTGCCTTCCAGGAGCT
AATGTGATTGATCCTCTTGGCCTGATCCCGGGCGACCTTGAAGATGCGGTAGTAGGTGATGCACATGATC
AGTAGCGGGAGGTAGAAGGTGACCAGCCCATCCACCAGCCCGTACACTTCATTGACCTGGACTTTGCAC
